Addgene plasmid #228253: pUC19-U6-BsmBI_epegRNA_entry-mpknot_(LM1140)
Purpose: pU6 entry plamid for cloning prime editor mpknot epegRNAs (requires BsmBI or Esp3I digest and ligation of duplexed oligos)
Depositing lab: Benjamin Kleinstiver. Publication: Custom CRISPR-Cas9 PAM variants via scalable engineering and machine learning. Silverstein RA, Kim N, Kroell AS, Walton RT, Delano J, Butcher RM, Pacesa M, Smith BK, Christie KA, Ha LL, Meis RJ, Clark AB, Spinner AD, Lazzarotto CR, Li Y, Matsubara A, Urbina EO, Dahl GA, Correia BE, Marks DS, Tsai SQ, Pinello L, De Ravin SS, Liu Q, Kleinstiver BP. Nature. 2025 Apr 22. doi: 10.1038/s41586-025-09021-y. PubMed 40262634.
Backbone
  Vector backbone: BPK1520 (Addgene Plasmid #65777)
  Vector type: Mammalian Expression
Growth in bacteria
  Bacterial resistance: Ampicillin, 100 μg/mL
  Growth temperature: 37°C
  Growth strain: DH5alpha
  Copy number: High Copy
Gene/Insert
  Gene/Insert name: mpknot entry plasmid backbone for epegRNA expression via human U6 promoter (alt names: LM1140; ENTRY-mpknot-epegRNA)
  Species: Synthetic
  Mutation: n/a
  Promoter: U6
  Cloning method: Gibson Cloning
  Sequencing primers: 5′ oS280-CAGGGTTATTGTCTCATGAGCGG
Terms and licenses: Academic/Nonprofit Terms; Industry Terms: Not Available to Industry
How to cite: pUC19-U6-BsmBI_epegRNA_entry-mpknot_(LM1140) was a gift from Benjamin Kleinstiver (Addgene plasmid # 228253 ; http://n2t.net/addgene:228253 ; RRID:Addgene_228253)
