[The description below was written by a language model from this plasmid's Addgene catalogue record and pLannotate feature annotations shown in this document.]
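Description:
pUC19-U6-BsmBI_epegRNA_entry-mpknot (LM1140) is a small (about 2.3 kb) pUC19-type entry plasmid, derived from the BPK1520 guide RNA expression backbone, for building engineered prime editing guide RNAs (epegRNAs) that are expressed in mammalian cells. It is maintained in E. coli through a high-copy ColE1/pUC origin and selected with ampicillin via a β-lactamase gene driven by its native bla promoter. It carries no mammalian selection marker or viral elements in the annotated sequence, so it suits transient delivery by transfection.

The payload is a human U6 RNA polymerase III promoter followed closely by a short structured RNA element that the annotation software identifies as a gag/pol translational readthrough pseudoknot. This corresponds to mpknot, the pseudoknot motif appended to the 3′ end of a pegRNA to protect its extension from exonucleolytic degradation, which is what distinguishes an epegRNA from a standard pegRNA. According to the record, the user-specific portion of the guide is inserted by digesting with BsmBI (or its isoschizomer Esp3I) and ligating duplexed oligonucleotides. These type IIS sites are not annotated, but presumably lie in the short interval between the U6 promoter and the pseudoknot, so that the cloned sequence is transcribed from U6 and ends in the mpknot motif. No guide scaffold is annotated, and the record does not say which pegRNA components the oligos must supply. A short attB1 fragment upstream of the promoter appears to be a partial sequence match rather than a functional Gateway site.

The finished plasmids are intended for co-delivery with a prime editor expression construct. The plasmid was deposited in connection with work on engineered Cas9 PAM variants.
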