Features (pLannotate 1.2.2; 6 found; start..end, strand, type, name):
     13..30      +  protein_bind   attB1 (fragment): mutant version of attB; recombination site for the Gateway® BP reaction BP Clonase™
     82..322     +  promoter       U6 promoter: RNA polymerase III promoter for human U6 snRNA
    340..402     +  ncRNA          GP knot1: Accession: RF01073 - Gag/pol translational readthrough site
    506..1094    -  rep_origin     ori: high-copy-number ColE1/pMB1/pBR322/pUC origin of replication
   1265..2125    -  CDS            AmpR: β-lactamase; bla; confers resistance to ampicillin, carbenicillin, and related antibiotics
   2126..2230    -  promoter       AmpR promoter: bla
>Addgene plasmid #228253 | pUC19-U6-BsmBI_epegRNA_entry-mpknot_(LM1140) | addgene full sequence | sequence record 451024 | Addgene NGS Result
GACGTCGCTAGCTGTACAAAAAAGCAGGCTTTAAAGGAACCAATTCAGTCGACTGGATCCGGTACCAAGG
TCGGGCAGGAAGAGGGCCTATTTCCCATGATTCCTTCATATTTGCATATACGATACAAGGCTGTTAGAGA
GATAATTAGAATTAATTTGACTGTAAACACAAAGATATTAGTACAAAATACGTGACGTAGAAAGTAATAA
TTTCTTGGGTAGTTTGCAGTTTTAAAATTATGTTTTAAAATGGACTATCATATGCTTACCGTAACTTGAA
AGTATTTCGATTTCTTGGCTTTATATATCTTGTGGAAAGGACGAAACACCGGAGACGATTAATGCGTCTC
CGGGTCAGGAGCCCCCCCCCTGAACCCAGGATAACCCTCAAAGTCGGGGGGCTTTTTTTAAGCTTGGGCC
GCTCGAGGTACCTCTCTACATATGACATGTGAGCAAAAGGCCAGCAAAAGGCCAGGAACCGTAAAAAGGC
CGCGTTGCTGGCGTTTTTCCATAGGCTCCGCCCCCCTGACGAGCATCACAAAAATCGACGCTCAAGTCAG
AGGTGGCGAAACCCGACAGGACTATAAAGATACCAGGCGTTTCCCCCTGGAAGCTCCCTCGTGCGCTCTC
CTGTTCCGACCCTGCCGCTTACCGGATACCTGTCCGCCTTTCTCCCTTCGGGAAGCGTGGCGCTTTCTCA
TAGCTCACGCTGTAGGTATCTCAGTTCGGTGTAGGTCGTTCGCTCCAAGCTGGGCTGTGTGCACGAACCC
CCCGTTCAGCCCGACCGCTGCGCCTTATCCGGTAACTATCGTCTTGAGTCCAACCCGGTAAGACACGACT
TATCGCCACTGGCAGCAGCCACTGGTAACAGGATTAGCAGAGCGAGGTATGTAGGCGGTGCTACAGAGTT
CTTGAAGTGGTGGCCTAACTACGGCTACACTAGAAGAACAGTATTTGGTATCTGCGCTCTGCTGAAGCCA
GTTACCTTCGGAAAAAGAGTTGGTAGCTCTTGATCCGGCAAACAAACCACCGCTGGTAGCGGTGGTTTTT
TTGTTTGCAAGCAGCAGATTACGCGCAGAAAAAAAGGATCTCAAGAAGATCCTTTGATCTTTTCTACGGG
GTCTGACGCTCAGTGGAACGAAAACTCACGTTAAGGGATTTTGGTCATGAGATTATCAAAAAGGATCTTC
ACCTAGATCCTTTTAAATTAAAAATGAAGTTTTAAATCAATCTAAAGTATATATGAGTAAACTTGGTCTG
ACAGTTACCAATGCTTAATCAGTGAGGCACCTATCTCAGCGATCTGTCTATTTCGTTCATCCATAGTTGC
CTGACTCCCCGTCGTGTAGATAACTACGATACGGGAGGGCTTACCATCTGGCCCCAGTGCTGCAATGATA
CCGCGAGACCCACGCTCACCGGCTCCAGATTTATCAGCAATAAACCAGCCAGCCGGAAGGGCCGAGCGCA
GAAGTGGTCCTGCAACTTTATCCGCCTCCATCCAGTCTATTAATTGTTGCCGGGAAGCTAGAGTAAGTAG
TTCGCCAGTTAATAGTTTGCGCAACGTTGTTGCCATTGCTACAGGCATCGTGGTGTCACGCTCGTCGTTT
GGTATGGCTTCATTCAGCTCCGGTTCCCAACGATCAAGGCGAGTTACATGATCCCCCATGTTGTGCAAAA
AAGCGGTTAGCTCCTTCGGTCCTCCGATCGTTGTCAGAAGTAAGTTGGCCGCAGTGTTATCACTCATGGT
TATGGCAGCACTGCATAATTCTCTTACTGTCATGCCATCCGTAAGATGCTTTTCTGTGACTGGTGAGTAC
TCAACCAAGTCATTCTGAGAATAGTGTATGCGGCGACCGAGTTGCTCTTGCCCGGCGTCAATACGGGATA
ATACCGCGCCACATAGCAGAACTTTAAAAGTGCTCATCATTGGAAAACGTTCTTCGGGGCGAAAACTCTC
AAGGATCTTACCGCTGTTGAGATCCAGTTCGATGTAACCCACTCGTGCACCCAACTGATCTTCAGCATCT
TTTACTTTCACCAGCGTTTCTGGGTGAGCAAAAACAGGAAGGCAAAATGCCGCAAAAAAGGGAATAAGGG
CGACACGGAAATGTTGAATACTCATACTCTTCCTTTTTCAATATTATTGAAGCATTTATCAGGGTTATTG
TCTCATGAGCGGATACATATTTGAATGTATTTAGAAAAATAAACAAATAGGGGTTCCGCGCACATTTCCC
CGAAAAGTGCCACCT
